>Addgene plasmid #213423 | Flag-SKP1-K142R | addgene full sequence | sequence record 424340 | Addgene NGS Result
GACGGATCGGGAGATCTCCCGATCCCCTATGGTGCACTCTCAGTACAATCTGCTCTGATGCCGCATAGTT
AAGCCAGTATCTGCTCCCTGCTTGTGTGTTGGAGGTCGCTGAGTAGTGCGCGAGCAAAATTTAAGCTACA
ACAAGGCAAGGCTTGACCGACAATTGCATGAAGAATCTGCTTAGGGTTAGGCGTTTTGCGCTGCTTCGCG
ATGTACGGGCCAGATATACGCGTTGACATTGATTATTGACTAGTTATTAATAGTAATCAATTACGGGGTC
ATTAGTTCATAGCCCATATATGGAGTTCCGCGTTACATAACTTACGGTAAATGGCCCGCCTGGCTGACCG
CCCAACGACCCCCGCCCATTGACGTCAATAATGACGTATGTTCCCATAGTAACGCCAATAGGGACTTTCC
ATTGACGTCAATGGGTGGAGTATTTACGGTAAACTGCCCACTTGGCAGTACATCAAGTGTATCATATGCC
AAGTACGCCCCCTATTGACGTCAATGACGGTAAATGGCCCGCCTGGCATTATGCCCAGTACATGACCTTA
TGGGACTTTCCTACTTGGCAGTACATCTACGTATTAGTCATCGCTATTACCATGGTGATGCGGTTTTGGC
AGTACATCAATGGGCGTGGATAGCGGTTTGACTCACGGGGATTTCCAAGTCTCCACCCCATTGACGTCAA
TGGGAGTTTGTTTTGGCACCAAAATCAACGGGACTTTCCAAAATGTCGTAACAACTCCGCCCCATTGACG
CAAATGGGCGGTAGGCGTGTACGGTGGGAGGTCTATATAAGCAGAGCTCTCTGGCTAACTAGAGAACCCA
CTGCTTACTGGCTTATCGAAATTAATACGACTCACTATAGGGAGACCCAAGCTTGGTACCGAGCTCGGAT
CCATGGATTACAAGGATGACGACGATAAGCCTTCAATTAAGTTGCAGAGTTCTGATGGAGAGATATTTGA
AGTTGATGTGGAAATTGCCAAACAATCTGTGACTATTAAGACCATGTTGGAAGATTTGGGAATGGATGAT
GAAGGAGATGATGACCCAGTTCCTCTACCAAATGTGAATGCAGCAATATTAAAAAAGGTCATTCAGTGGT
GCACCCACCACAAGGATGACCCTCCTCCTCCTGAAGATGATGAGAACAAAGAAAAGCGAACAGATGATAT
CCCTGTTTGGGACCAAGAATTCCTGAAAGTTGACCAAGGAACACTTTTTGAACTCATTCTGGCTGCAAAC
TACTTAGACATCAAAGGTTTGCTTGATGTTACATGCAAGACTGTTGCCAATATGATCAAGGGGAAAACTC
CTGAGGAGATTCGCAAGACCTTCAATATCAGAAATGACTTTACTGAAGAGGAGGAAGCCCAGGTACGCAA
AGAGAACCAGTGGTGTGAAGAGAAGTGACTCGAGCATGCATCTAGAGGGCCCTATTCTATAGTGTCACCT
AAATGCTAGAGCTCGCTGATCAGCCTCGACTGTGCCTTCTAGTTGCCAGCCATCTGTTGTTTGCCCCTCC
CCCGTGCCTTCCTTGACCCTGGAAGGTGCCACTCCCACTGTCCTTTCCTAATAAAATGAGGAAATTGCAT
CGCATTGTCTGAGTAGGTGTCATTCTATTCTGGGGGGTGGGGTGGGGCAGGACAGCAAGGGGGAGGATTG
GGAAGACAATAGCAGGCATGCTGGGGATGCGGTGGGCTCTATGGCTTCTGAGGCGGAAAGAACCAGCTGG
GGCTCTAGGGGGTATCCCC
[124 nt withheld, positions 1770-1893]
C
[91 nt withheld, positions 1895-1985]
A
[49 nt withheld, positions 1987-2035]
CCTTTGACGTTGGAGTCCACGTTCTTT
[37 nt withheld, positions 2063-2099]
ACCCTATCTCGGTCTATTCTTTTGATTTATAAGGGATTTTGCCGATTTCGGCCTATTGGTTAAAAAATGA
GCTGATTTAACAAAAATTTAACGCGAATTAATTCTGTGGAATGTGTGTCAGTTAGGGTGTGGAAAGTCCC
CAGGCTCCCCAGCAGGCAGAAGTATGCAAAGCATGCATCTCAATTAGTCAGCAACCAGGTGTGGAAAGTC
CCCAGGCTCCCCAGCAGGCAGAAGTATGCAAAGCATGCATCTCAATTAGTCAGCAACCATAGTCCCGCCC
CTAACTCCGCCCATCCCGCCCCTAACTCCGCCCAGTTCCGCCCATTCTCCGCCCCATGGCTGACTAATTT
TTTTTATTTATGCAGAGGCCGAGGCCGCCTCTGCCTCTGAGCTATTCCAGAAGTAGTGAGGAGGCTTTTT
TGGAGGCCTAGGCTTTTGCAAAAAGCTCCCGGGAGCTTGTATATCCATTTTCGGATCTGATCAAGAGACA
GGATGAGGATCGTTTCGCATGATTGAACAAGATGGATTGCACGCAGGTTCTCCGGCCGCTTGGGTGGAGA
GGCTATTCGGCTATGACTGGGCACAACAGACAATCGGCTGCTCTGATGCCGCCGTGTTCCGGCTGTCAGC
GCAGGGGCGCCCGGTTCTTTTTGTCAAGACCGACCTGTCCGGTGCCCTGAATGAACTGCAGGACGAGGCA
GCGCGGCTATCGTGGCTGGCCACGACGGGCGTTCCTTGCGCAGCTGTGCTCGACGTTGTCACTGAAGCGG
GAAGGGACTGGCTGCTATTGGGCGAAGTGCCGGGGCAGGATCTCCTGTCATCTCACCTTGCTCCTGCCGA
GAAAGTATCCATCATGGCTGATGCAATGCGGCGGCTGCATACGCTTGATCCGGCTACCTGCCCATTCGAC
CACCAAGCGAAACATCGCATCGAGCGAGCACGTACTCGGATGGAAGCCGGTCTTGTCGATCAGGATGATC
TGGACGAAGAGCATCAGGGGCTCGCGCCAGCCGAACTGTTCGCCAGGCTCAAGGCGCGCATGCCCGACGG
CGAGGATCTCGTCGTGACCCATGGCGATGCCTGCTTGCCGAATATCATGGTGGAAAATGGCCGCTTTTCT
GGATTCATCGACTGTGGCCGGCTGGGTGTGGCGGACCGCTATCAGGACATAGCGTTGGCTACCCGTGATA
TTGCTGAAGAGCTTGGCGGCGAATGGGCTGACCGCTTCCTCGTGCTTTACGGTATCGCCGCTCCCGATTC
GCAGCGCATCGCCTTCTATCGCCTTCTTGACGAGTTCTTCTGAGCGGGACTCTGGGGTTCGAAATGACCG
ACCAAGCGACGCCCAACCTGCCATCACGAGATTTCGATTCCACCGCCGCCTTCTATGAAAGGTTGGGCTT
CGGAATCGTTTTCCGGGACGCCGGCTGGATGATCCTCCAGCGCGGGGATCTCATGCTGGAGTTCTTCGCC
CACCCCAACTTGTTTATTGCAGCTTATAATGGTTACAAATAAAGCAATAGCATCACAAATTTCACAAATA
AAGCATTTTTTTCACTGCATTCTAGTTGTGGTTTGTCCAAACTCATCAATGTATCTTATCATGTCTGTAT
ACCGTCGACCTCTAGCTAGAGCTTGGCGTAATCATGGTCATAGCTGTTTCCTGTGTGAAATTGTTATCCG
CTCACAATTCCACACAACATACGAGCCGGAAGCATAAAGTGTAAAGCCTGGGGTGCCTAATGAGTGAGCT
AACTCACATTAATTGCGTTGCGCTCACTGCCCGCTTTCCAGTCGGGAAACCTGTCGTGCCAGCTGCATTA
ATGAATCGGCCAACGCGCGGGGAGAGGCGGTTTGCGTATTGGGCGCTCTTCCGCTTCCTCGCTCACTGAC
TCGCTGCGCTCGGTCGTTCGGCTGCGGCGAGCGGTATCAGCTCACTCAAAGGCGGTAATACGGTTATCCA
CAGAATCAGGGGATAACGCAGGAAAGAACATGTGAGCAAAAGGCCAGCAAAAGGCCAGGAACCGTAAAAA
GGCCGCGTTGCTGGCGTTTTTCCATAGGCTCCGCCCCCCTGACGAGCATCACAAAAATCGACGCTCAAGT
CAGAGGTGGCGAAACCCGACAGGACTATAAAGATACCAGGCGTTTCCCCCTGGAAGCTCCCTCGTGCGCT
CTCCTGTTCCGACCCTGCCGCTTACCGGATACCTGTCCGCCTTTCTCCCTTCGGGAAGCGTGGCGCTTTC
TCATAGCTCACGCTGTAGGTATCTCAGTTCGGTGTAGGTCGTTCGCTCCAAGCTGGGCTGTGTGCACGAA
CCCCCCGTTCAGCCCGACCGCTGCGCCTTATCCGGTAACTATCGTCTTGAGTCCAACCCGGTAAGACACG
ACTTATCGCCACTGGCAGCAGCCACTGGTAACAGGATTAGCAGAGCGAGGTATGTAGGCGGTGCTACAGA
GTTCTTGAAGTGGTGGCCTAACTACGGCTACACTAGAAGAACAGTATTTGGTATCTGCGCTCTGCTGAAG
CCAGTTACCTTCGGAAAAAGAGTTGGTAGCTCTTGATCCGGCAAACAAACCACCGCTGGTAGCGGTGGTT
TTTTTGTTTGCAAGCAGCAGATTACGCGCAGAAAAAAAGGATCTCAAGAAGATCCTTTGATCTTTTCTAC
GGGGTCTGACGCTCAGTGGAACGAAAACTCACGTTAAGGGATTTTGGTCATGAGATTATCAAAAAGGATC
TTCACCTAGATCCTTTTAAATTAAAAATGAAGTTTTAAATCAATCTAAAGTATATATGAGTAAACTTGGT
CTGACAGTTACCAATGCTTAATCAGTGAGGCACCTATCTCAGCGATCTGTCTATTTCGTTCATCCATAGT
TGCCTGACTCCCCGTCGTGTAGATAACTACGATACGGGAGGGCTTACCATCTGGCCCCAGTGCTGCAATG
ATACCGCGAGACCCACGCTCACCGGCTCCAGATTTATCAGCAATAAACCAGCCAGCCGGAAGGGCCGAGC
GCAGAAGTGGTCCTGCAACTTTATCCGCCTCCATCCAGTCTATTAATTGTTGCCGGGAAGCTAGAGTAAG
TAGTTCGCCAGTTAATAGTTTGCGCAACGTTGTTGCCATTGCTACAGGCATCGTGGTGTCACGCTCGTCG
TTTGGTATGGCTTCATTCAGCTCCGGTTCCCAACGATCAAGGCGAGTTACATGATCCCCCATGTTGTGCA
AAAAAGCGGTTAGCTCCTTCGGTCCTCCGATCGTTGTCAGAAGTAAGTTGGCCGCAGTGTTATCACTCAT
GGTTATGGCAGCACTGCATAATTCTCTTACTGTCATGCCATCCGTAAGATGCTTTTCTGTGACTGGTGAG
TACTCAACCAAGTCATTCTGAGAATAGTGTATGCGGCGACCGAGTTGCTCTTGCCCGGCGTCAATACGGG
ATAATACCGCGCCACATAGCAGAACTTTAAAAGTGCTCATCATTGGAAAACGTTCTTCGGGGCGAAAACT
CTCAAGGATCTTACCGCTGTTGAGATCCAGTTCGATGTAACCCACTCGTGCACCCAACTGATCTTCAGCA
TCTTTTACTTTCACCAGCGTTTCTGGGTGAGCAAAAACAGGAAGGCAAAATGCCGCAAAAAAGGGAATAA
GGGCGACACGGAAATGTTGAATACTCATACTCTTCCTTTTTCAATATTATTGAAGCATTTATCAGGGTTA
TTGTCTCATGAGCGGATACATATTTGAATGTATTTAGAAAAATAAACAAATAGGGGTTCCGCGCACATTT
CCCCGAAAAGTGCCACCTGACGTC
Features (pLannotate 1.2.2; 22 found; start..end, strand, type, name):
     28..80      -  misc_feature   bom (fragment): basis of mobility region from pBR322
    235..614     +  enhancer       CMV enhancer: human cytomegalovirus immediate early enhancer
    615..818     +  promoter       CMV promoter: human cytomegalovirus (CMV) immediate early promoter
    814..847     +  LTR            5' LTR (truncated) (fragment): truncated 5' long terminal repeat (LTR) from HIV-1
    863..881     +  promoter       T7 promoter: promoter for bacteriophage T7 RNA polymerase
    916..939     +  CDS            3xFLAG (fragment): three tandem FLAG® epitope tags
    940..1425    +  CDS            SKP1: SKP1_HUMAN - Also known as EMC19, OCP2, SKP1A, TCEB1L. Experimental evidence at protein level: Swiss-Prot protein existence level 1. Essential component of the SCF (SKP1-CUL1-F-box protein) ubiquitin ligase complex, which mediates the ubiquitination of proteins involved in cell cycle progression, signal transduction and transcription. In the SCF complex, serves as an adapter that links the F-box protein to CUL1. The functional specificity of the SCF complex depends on the F-box protein as substrate recognition component. SCF(BTRC) and SCF(FBXW11) direct ubiquitination of CTNNB1 and participate
   1456..1474    -  promoter       SP6 promoter: promoter for bacteriophage SP6 RNA polymerase
   1500..1724    +  polyA_signal   bGH poly(A) signal: bovine growth hormone polyadenylation signal
   1728..1749    +  promoter       SV40 promoter (fragment): SV40 enhancer and early promoter
   1770..2198    +  rep_origin     f1 ori (sequence partly withheld): f1 bacteriophage origin of replication; arrow indicates direction of (+) strand synthesis
   2212..2541    +  promoter       SV40 promoter: SV40 enhancer and early promoter
   2608..3399    +  CDS            neo: KKA2_KLEPN - Also known as kan, nptII. Experimental evidence at protein level: Swiss-Prot protein existence level 1. Resistance to kanamycin, neomycin, paromomycin, ribostamycin, butirosin and gentamicin B. From Klebsiella pneumoniae.
   3423..3581    +  CDS            ble (fragment): BLE_KLEPN - Experimental evidence at protein level: Swiss-Prot protein existence level 1. Binding protein with a strong affinity to the bleomycin family of antibiotics. Binds to CL990; an antimitotic-antibiotic compound. From Klebsiella pneumoniae.
   3576..3697    +  polyA_signal   SV40 poly(A) signal: SV40 polyadenylation signal
   3770..3786    -  protein_bind   lac operator: The lac repressor binds to the lac operator to inhibit transcription in E. coli. This inhibition can be relieved by adding lactose or isopropyl-β-D-thiogalactopyranoside (IPTG). lac repressor encoded by lacI
   3794..3824    -  promoter       lac promoter: promoter for the E. coli lac operon
   3839..3860    -  protein_bind   CAP binding site: CAP binding activates transcription in the presence of cAMP. E. coli catabolite activator protein
   3873..3965    -  CDS            lacI (fragment): lac repressor; lacI; The lac repressor binds to the lac operator to inhibit transcription in E. coli. This inhibition can be relieved by adding lactose or isopropyl-β-D-thiogalactopyranoside (IPTG).
   4148..4736    -  rep_origin     ori: high-copy-number ColE1/pMB1/pBR322/pUC origin of replication
   4907..5767    -  CDS            AmpR: β-lactamase; bla; confers resistance to ampicillin, carbenicillin, and related antibiotics
   5768..5872    -  promoter       AmpR promoter: bla
