[The description below was written by a language model from this plasmid's Addgene catalogue record and pLannotate feature annotations shown in this document.]
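Description:
Flag-SKP1-K142R is a mammalian expression plasmid built on the pcDNA3.1 backbone that drives production of human SKP1 carrying a lysine-to-arginine substitution at residue 142. The full sequenced record is about 5.9 kb. In bacteria it is maintained at high copy through a ColE1/pUC-type origin and selected with ampicillin via the β-lactamase gene and its native promoter; an f1 origin is also present, which allows single-stranded DNA production. For stable selection in mammalian cells, an SV40 enhancer/early promoter drives the neomycin phosphotransferase gene, terminated by an SV40 polyadenylation signal, conferring G418 resistance.

The expression cassette consists of the human cytomegalovirus immediate-early enhancer and promoter, followed by a short Flag coding segment fused in frame to the N terminus of the SKP1 open reading frame, and then the bovine growth hormone polyadenylation signal. The annotation software labels the tag as a fragment of 3xFLAG, but its 24-nucleotide length fits the single Flag epitope given in the catalogue entry. T7 and SP6 promoters flank the insert, as is typical of this backbone, and can serve for in vitro transcription or as sequencing primer sites. Several small annotated fragments (HIV-1 LTR, ble, lacI, bom) appear to be incidental sequence matches or backbone remnants rather than functional elements.

SKP1 is the adaptor that bridges CUL1 and F-box proteins in SCF ubiquitin ligase complexes. Replacing a lysine with arginine preserves the positive charge while preventing modification at that position, although the record does not state which modification is being tested. The construct is suited to transient or stable expression of the epitope-tagged mutant for detection, immunoprecipitation and functional comparison with wild-type SKP1, and it comes from work on a noncanonical SKP1 role in the switch between autophagy and unconventional secretion.
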