Addgene plasmid #213423: Flag-SKP1-K142R
Purpose: Expresses human SKP1 K142R mutant in mammalian cells
Depositing lab: Michele Pagano. Depositing organization: NYU Grossman School of Medicine. Publication: A noncanonical function of SKP1 regulates the switch between autophagy and unconventional secretion. Li J, Krause GJ, Gui Q, Kaushik S, Rona G, Zhang Q, Liang FX, Dhabaria A, Anerillas C, Martindale JL, Vasilyev N, Askenazi M, Ueberheide B, Nudler E, Gorospe M, Cuervo AM, Pagano M. Sci Adv. 2023 Oct 13;9(41):eadh1134. doi: 10.1126/sciadv.adh1134. Epub 2023 Oct 13. PubMed 37831778.
Backbone
  Vector backbone: pcDNA3.1
  Vector type: Mammalian Expression
  Selectable markers: Neomycin (select with G418)
Growth in bacteria
  Bacterial resistance: Ampicillin, 100 μg/mL
  Growth temperature: 37°C
  Growth strain: DH5alpha
  Copy number: High Copy
Gene/Insert
  Gene/Insert name: human Flag tagged SKP1-K142R
  Species: H. sapiens (human)
  Insert size (bp): 500
  Entrez Gene: SKP1 (a.k.a. EMC19, OCP-II, OCP2, SKP1A, TCEB1L, p19A)
  Tag / fusion protein: Flag (N terminal on insert)
Terms and licenses: Academic/Nonprofit Terms; Industry Terms: Not Available to Industry
How to cite: Flag-SKP1-K142R was a gift from Michele Pagano (Addgene plasmid # 213423 ; http://n2t.net/addgene:213423 ; RRID:Addgene_213423)
